>Addgene plasmid #61525 | YF-AIP | depositor partial sequence | sequence record 100267 | Author's partial sequence
GNNNNNNNNNNNNNNTNNNCTAGCGCTACCGGTCGCCACCATGGTGAGCAAGGGCGAGGAGCTGTTCACC
GGGGTGGTGCCCATCCTGGTCGAGCTGGACGGCGACGTAAACGGCCACAAGTTCAGCGTGTCCGGCGAGG
GCGAGGGCGATGCCACCTACGGCAAGCTGACCCTGAAGTTCATCTGCACCACCGGCAAGCTGCCCGTGCC
CTGGCCCACCCTCGTGACCACCTTCGGCTACGGCCTGCAGTGCTTCGCCCGCTACCCCGACCACATGAAG
CAGCACGACTTCTTCAAGTCCGCCATGCCCGAAGGCTACGTCCAGGAGCGCACCATCTTCTTCAAGGACG
ACGGCAACTACAAGACCCGCGCCGAGGTGAAGTTCGAGGGCGACACCCTGGTGAACCGCATCGAGCTGAA
GGGCATCGACTTCAAGGAGGACGGCAACATCCTGGGGCACAAGCTGGAGTACAACTACAACAGCCACAAC
GTCTATATCATGGCCGACAAGCAGAAGAACGGCATCAAGGTGAACTTCAAGATCCGCCACAACATCGAGG
ACGGCAGCGTGCAGCTCGCCGACCACTACCAGCAGAACACCCCCATCGGCGACGGCCCCGTGCTGCTGCC
CGACAACCACTACCTGAGCTACCAGTCCGCCCTGAGCAAAGACCCCAACGAGAAGCGCGATCACATGGTC
CTGCTGGAGTTCGTGACCGCCGCCGGGATCACTCTCGGCATGGACGAGCTGTACAAGAGTGCTGGTGGTG
GAGTGCAGGTGGAAACCATCTCCCCAGGAGACGGGCGCACCTTCCCCAAGCGCGGCCAGACCTGCGTGGT
GCACTACACCGGGATGCTTGAAGATGGAAAGAAATTTGATTCCTCCCGGGACAGAAACAAGCCCTTTAAG
TTTATGCTAGGCAAGCAGGAGGTGATCCGAGGCTGGGAAGAAGGGGTTGCCCAGATGAGTGTGGGTCAGA
GAGCCAAACTGACTATATCTCCAGATTATGCCTATGGTGCCACTGGGCACCCAGGCATCATCCCACCACA
TGCCACTCTCGTCTTCGATGTGGAGCTTCTAAAACTGGAAAGTGCTGGTGGTAGTGCTGGTGGTAGTGCT
GGTGGTAGTGCTGGTGGTAGTGCTGGTGGTCCTCGAGCTCAAGCTTCGAATTCAGGATCAGGAGAGGGAT
CAACCAAGATGAGAAGAGTGGCTACTCTGGTGGACCTTGGAACCGGAGGATCAGAGCTCTGACTGCAGGN
ANCCACCGNNCTAGNAACNCTNNNN
