>Addgene plasmid #61525 | YF-AIP | addgene partial sequence | sequence record 101046 | CMV-F 5'-CGCAAATGGGCGGTAGGCGTG-3'
CTAGCGCTACCGGTCGCCACCATGGTGAGCAAGGGCGAGGAGCTGTTCACCGGGGTGGTGCCCATCCTGG
TCGAGCTGGACGGCGACGTAAACGGCCACAAGTTCAGCGTGTCCGGCGAGGGCGAGGGCGATGCCACCTA
CGGCAAGCTGACCCTGAAGTTCATCTGCACCACCGGCAAGCTGCCCGTGCCCTGGCCCACCCTCGTGACC
ACCTTCGGCTACGGCCTGCAGTGCTTCGCCCGCTACCCCGACCACATGAAGCAGCACGACTTCTTCAAGT
CCGCCATGCCCGAAGGCTACGTCCAGGAGCGCACCATCTTCTTCAAGGACGACGGCAACTACAAGACCCG
CGCCGAGGTGAAGTTCGAGGGCGACACCCTGGTGAACCGCATCGAGCTGAAGGGCATCGACTTCAAGGAG
GACGGCAACATCCTGGGGCACAAGCTGGAGTACAACTACAACAGCCACAACGTCTATATCATGGCCGACA
AGCAGAAGAACGGCATCAAGGTGAACTTCAAGATCCGCCACAACATCGAGGACGGCAGCGTGCAGCTCGC
CGACCACTACCAGCAGAACACCCCCATCGGCGACGGCCCCGTGCTGCTGCCCGACAACCACTACCTGAGC
TACCAGTCCGCCCTGAGCAAAGACCCCAACGAGAAGCGCGATCACATGGTCCTGCTGGAGTTCGTGACCG
CCGCCGGGATCACTCTCGGCATGGACGAGCTGTACAAGAGTGCTGGTGGTGGAGTGCAGGTGGAAACCAT
CTCCCCAGGAGACGGGCGCACCTTCCCCAAGCGCGGCCAGACCTGCGTGGTG
