>Addgene plasmid #61525 | YF-AIP | addgene partial sequence | sequence record 101047 | SV40pA-R 5'-GAAATTTGTGATGCTATTGC-3'
CATGGCCGACAAGCAGAAGAACGGCATCAAGGTGAACTTCAAGATCCGCCACAACATCGAGGACGGCAGC
GTGCAGCTCGCCGACCACTACCAGCAGAACACCCCCATCGGCGACGGCCCCGTGCTGCTGCCCGACAACC
ACTACCTGAGCTACCAGTCCGCCCTGAGCAAAGACCCCAACGAGAAGCGCGATCACATGGTCCTGCTGGA
GTTCGTGACCGCCGCCGGGATCACTCTCGGCATGGACGAGCTGTACAAGAGTGCTGGTGGTGGAGTGCAG
GTGGAAACCATCTCCCCAGGAGACGGGCGCACCTTCCCCAAGCGCGGCCAGACCTGCGTGGTGCACTACA
CCGGGATGCTTGAAGATGGAAAGAAATTTGATTCCTCCCGGGACAGAAACAAGCCCTTTAAGTTTATGCT
AGGCAAGCAGGAGGTGATCCGAGGCTGGGAAGAAGGGGTTGCCCAGATGAGTGTGGGTCAGAGAGCCAAA
CTGACTATATCTCCAGATTATGCCTATGGTGCCACTGGGCACCCAGGCATCATCCCACCACATGCCACTC
TCGTCTTCGATGTGGAGCTTCTAAAACTGGAAAGTGCTGGTGGTAGTGCTGGTGGTAGTGCTGGTGGTAG
TGCTGGTGGTAGTGCTGGTGGTCCTCGAGCTCAAGCTTCGAATTCAGGATCAGGAGAGGGATCAACCAAG
ATGAGAAGAGTGGCTACTCTGGTGGACCTTGGAACCGGAGGATCAGAGCTCTGACTGCA
