>Addgene plasmid #61525 | YF-AIP | addgene partial sequence | sequence record 101048 | EGFP-C 5'-CATGGTCCTGCTGGAGTTCGTG-3'
GAGTGCTGGTGGTGGAGTGCAGGTGGAAACCATCTCCCCAGGAGACGGGCGCACCTTCCCCAAGCGCGGC
CAGACCTGCGTGGTGCACTACACCGGGATGCTTGAAGATGGAAAGAAATTTGATTCCTCCCGGGACAGAA
ACAAGCCCTTTAAGTTTATGCTAGGCAAGCAGGAGGTGATCCGAGGCTGGGAAGAAGGGGTTGCCCAGAT
GAGTGTGGGTCAGAGAGCCAAACTGACTATATCTCCAGATTATGCCTATGGTGCCACTGGGCACCCAGGC
ATCATCCCACCACATGCCACTCTCGTCTTCGATGTGGAGCTTCTAAAACTGGAAAGTGCTGGTGGTAGTG
CTGGTGGTAGTGCTGGTGGTAGTGCTGGTGGTAGTGCTGGTGGTCCTCGAGCTCAAGCTTCGAATTCAGG
ATCAGGAGAGGGATCAACCAAGATGAGAAGAGTGGCTACTCTGGTGGACCTTGGAACCGGAGGATCAGAG
CTCTGACTGCA
