[The description below was written by a language model from this plasmid's Addgene catalogue record.]
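Description:
YF-AIP is a mammalian expression plasmid built on a C1-type backbone, in which a CMV promoter drives a three-part fusion protein: EYFP at the N terminus, human FK506 binding protein 1A (FKBP1A, also known as FKBP12) in the middle, and a peptide designated AIP at the C terminus. The use of an SV40 poly A reverse sequencing primer indicates that the transcript is terminated by an SV40 polyadenylation signal downstream of the insert. The plasmid is propagated in E. coli under kanamycin selection. The record does not describe the origin of replication, the copy number, the cloning method or any mammalian selection marker, and no feature table is provided, so the exact junctions and linkers between the fusion partners are not documented here.

The name reflects the arrangement of parts: Y for EYFP, F for FKBP, followed by AIP. EYFP allows expression and subcellular distribution of the fusion to be followed by fluorescence microscopy. FKBP12 is the standard rapamycin-binding module used in chemically inducible dimerization, where rapamycin or an analogue bridges FKBP to an FRB-tagged partner anchored at a chosen cellular location, so a cytosolic FKBP fusion can be rapidly recruited there. The record does not define AIP, but the associated publication concerns genetically encoded sensors and actuators for compartmentalized AMPK signalling, which suggests that AIP is the effector peptide acting on AMPK that the FKBP module is meant to deliver. The construct is therefore most plausibly used as the translocatable, fluorescently trackable half of such a system for perturbing AMPK activity at specific compartments in transfected mammalian cells.
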