Addgene plasmid #61525: YF-AIP
Purpose: Expression of human FK506 binding protein 1A (FKBP1A) tagged with EYFP and AIP
Depositing lab: Takanari Inoue. Depositing organization: Johns Hopkins University and School of Medicine. Publication: Compartmentalized AMPK signaling illuminated by genetically encoded molecular sensors and actuators. Miyamoto T, Rho E, Sample V, Akano H, Magari M, Ueno T, Gorshkov K, Chen M, Tokumitsu H, Zhang J, Inoue T. Cell Rep. 2015 Apr 28;11(4):657-70. doi: 10.1016/j.celrep.2015.03.057. Epub 2015 Apr 16. PubMed 25892241.
Backbone
  Vector backbone: C1
  Vector type: Mammalian Expression
Growth in bacteria
  Bacterial resistance: Kanamycin, 50 μg/mL
  Growth temperature: 37°C
  Growth strain: DH5alpha
  Copy number: Unknown
Gene/Insert
  Gene/Insert name: FK506 binding protein 1A
  Species: H. sapiens (human)
  Entrez Gene: FKBP1A (a.k.a. FKBP-12, FKBP-1A, FKBP1, FKBP12, PKC12, PKCI2, PPIASE)
  Promoter: CMV
  Tag / fusion protein: EYFP (N terminal on insert); AIP (C terminal on insert)
  Cloning method: Unknown
  Sequencing primers: 5′ CMV Forward; 3′ SV40 poly A Reverse
Terms and licenses: Academic/Nonprofit Terms; Industry Terms: Not Available to Industry
How to cite: YF-AIP was a gift from Takanari Inoue (Addgene plasmid # 61525 ; http://n2t.net/addgene:61525 ; RRID:Addgene_61525)
